Addgene plasmid #19962: pJ128
Depositing lab: Jonathan Tait. Depositing organization: University of Washington. Publication: Essential role of B-helix calcium binding sites in annexin V-membrane binding. Jin M, Smith C, Hsieh HY, Gibson DF, Tait JF. J Biol Chem 2004; 279:40351-57. 10.1074/jbc.M405846200 PubMed 15280367.
Backbone
  Vector backbone: pETBlue 1
  Backbone manufacturer: Novagen
  Backbone size w/o insert (bp): 4457
  Vector type: Bacterial Expression
  Selectable markers: Chloramphenicol for pLacI
Growth in bacteria
  Bacterial resistance: Ampicillin, 100 μg/mL
  Growth temperature: 37°C
  Growth strain: DH5alpha
  Growth instructions: Tuner(DE3)pLacI (Novagen)
  Copy number: High Copy
Gene/Insert
  Gene/Insert name: annexin V-128 (alt name: Annexin A5-128)
  Species: H. sapiens (human)
  Insert size (bp): 980
  Mutation: Deletion of the initiator Met at position 1 of wild-type annexin V and a point mutation changing Cys 316 to Ser
  GenBank ID: NM_001154
  Entrez Gene: ANXA5 (a.k.a. ANX5, CPB-I, ENX2, HEL-S-7, PP4, RPRGL3, VAC-alph)
  Tag / fusion protein: (Met)-Ala-Gly-Gly-Cys-Gly-His (N terminal on insert)
  Cloning method: Restriction Enzyme; 5′ cloning site Eco RV (destroyed during cloning); 3′ cloning site Eco RV (destroyed during cloning)
  Sequencing primers: 5′ T7 promoter; 3′ pETBlueDOWN primer #70603-3
Terms and licenses: Academic/Nonprofit Terms; Industry Terms: Not Available to Industry
How to cite: pJ128 was a gift from Jonathan Tait (Addgene plasmid # 19962 ; http://n2t.net/addgene:19962 ; RRID:Addgene_19962)
