[The description below was written by a language model from this plasmid's Addgene catalogue record and pLannotate feature annotations shown in this document.]
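Description:
pJ128 is a bacterial expression plasmid built on the Novagen pETBlue-1 backbone for producing a modified human annexin V (ANXA5), designated annexin V-128, in E. coli. It is a high-copy plasmid replicating from a ColE1/pUC-type origin and selected with ampicillin through the β-lactamase gene. It also carries an f1 origin, which permits single-stranded DNA production. The record gives 4,457 bp as the backbone size without insert, but the deposited full sequence, which includes the ANXA5 coding region, is also that length. The figure therefore appears to describe the whole construct.

The insert was placed in the EcoRV site, which was destroyed at both junctions. It sits downstream of a T7 promoter with an adjacent lac operator and the strong phage T7 gene 10 ribosome binding site. Expression therefore depends on a host supplying T7 RNA polymerase and is induced with IPTG. The record names Tuner(DE3)pLacI as the expression strain, in which the chloramphenicol-selected pLacI helper plasmid provides lac repressor to keep basal expression low. Also annotated in the vector are a reverse-oriented tet promoter and lacZ α fragment flanking the cloning site, rrnB T1/T2 and T7 terminators, and a tetracycline-resistance gene fragment.

The encoded protein lacks the native initiator methionine and carries a Cys316-to-Ser substitution. It also has a short N-terminal extension of Met-Ala-Gly-Gly-Cys-Gly-His. With the internal cysteine removed, the cysteine in this extension is presumably the only one left, which would provide a defined site for chemical modification or labelling, although the record does not state this purpose. The associated publication concerns the role of calcium-binding sites in annexin V binding to membranes, so the plasmid's likely use is to make recombinant protein for membrane-binding studies.
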