Features (pLannotate 1.2.2; 17 found; start..end, strand, type, name):
      1..19      +  promoter       T7 promoter: promoter for bacteriophage T7 RNA polymerase
     20..44      +  protein_bind   lac operator: The lac repressor binds to the lac operator to inhibit transcription in E. coli. This inhibition can be relieved by adding lactose or isopropyl-β-D-thiogalactopyranoside (IPTG). lac repressor encoded by lacI
     60..221     -  CDS            lacZ (fragment): BGAL_ECOLI - Experimental evidence at protein level: Swiss-Prot protein existence level 1. From Escherichia coli (strain K12).
    249..271     +  RBS            RBS: efficient ribosome binding site from bacteriophage T7 gene 10 (Olins and Rangwala, 1989)
    300..1256    +  CDS            ANXA5: ANXA5_HUMAN - Also known as ANX5, ENX2, PP4. Experimental evidence at protein level: Swiss-Prot protein existence level 1. This protein is an anticoagulant protein that acts as an indirect inhibitor of the thromboplastin-specific complex, which is involved in the blood coagulation cascade. From Homo sapiens (Human).
   1345..1373    -  promoter       tet promoter: E. coli promoter for tetracycline efflux protein gene
   1424..1539    +  ncRNA          5S rRNA: Accession: RF00001 - 5S ribosomal RNA
   1543..1629    +  terminator     rrnB T1 terminator: Escherichia coli rrnB; transcription terminator T1 from the E. coli rrnB gene
   1721..1748    +  terminator     rrnB T2 terminator: transcription terminator T2 from the E. coli rrnB gene
   1767..1806    +  promoter       AmpR promoter (fragment): bla
   1816..1863    +  terminator     T7 terminator: transcription terminator for bacteriophage T7 RNA polymerase
   1900..2355    +  rep_origin     f1 ori (sequence partly withheld): f1 bacteriophage origin of replication; arrow indicates direction of (+) strand synthesis
   2470..3330    -  CDS            AmpR: β-lactamase; bla; confers resistance to ampicillin, carbenicillin, and related antibiotics
   3331..3347    -  promoter       AmpR promoter (fragment): bla
   3423..4011    +  rep_origin     ori: high-copy-number ColE1/pMB1/pBR322/pUC origin of replication
   4186..4403    -  CDS            TcR (fragment): tetracycline efflux protein; tet; confers resistance to tetracycline
   4410..4429    -  protein_bind   lac operator (symmetric): The lac repressor binds to the lac operator to inhibit transcription in E. coli. This inhibition can be relieved by adding lactose or isopropyl-β-D-thiogalactopyranoside (IPTG). The symmetric lac operator was optimized for tight binding of lac repressor. lac repressor encoded by lacI
>Addgene plasmid #19962 | pJ128 | depositor full sequence | sequence record 9417 | Author sequence
TAATACGACTCACTATAGGGGAATTGTGAGCGGATAACAATTCCCCTCTAGACTTACAATTTCCATTCGC
CATTCAGGCTGCGCAACTGTTGGGAAGGGCGATCGGTACGGGCCTCTTCGCTATTACGCCAGCTTGCGAA
CGGTGGGTGCGCTGCAAGGCGATTAAGTTGGGTAACGCCAGGATTCTCCCAGTCACGACGTTGTAAAACG
ACGGCCAGCGAGAGATCTTGATTGGCTAGCAGAATAATTTTGTTTAACTTTAAGAAGGAGATATAGATAT
GGCGGGTGGTTGTGGTCACGCACAGGTTCTCAGAGGCACTGTGACTGACTTCCCTGGATTTGATGAGCGG
GCTGATGCAGAAACTCTTCGGAAGGCTATGAAAGGCTTGGGCACAGATGAGGAGAGCATCCTGACTCTGT
TGACATCCCGAAGTAATGCTCAGCGCCAGGAAATCTCTGCAGCTTTTAAGACTCTGTTTGGCAGGGATCT
TCTGGATGACCTGAAATCAGAACTAACTGGAAAATTTGAAAAATTAATTGTGGCTCTGATGAAACCCTCT
CGGCTTTATGATGCTTATGAACTGAAACATGCCTTGAAGGGAGCTGGAACAAATGAAAAAGTACTGACAG
AAATTATTGCTTCAAGGACACCTGAAGAACTGAGAGCCATCAAACAAGTTTATGAAGAAGAATATGGCTC
AAGCCTGGAAGATGACGTGGTGGGGGACACTTCAGGGTACTACCAGCGGATGTTGGTGGTTCTCCTTCAG
GCTAACAGAGACCCTGATGCTGGAATTGATGAAGCTCAAGTTGAACAAGATGCTCAGGCTTTATTTCAGG
CTGGAGAACTTAAATGGGGGACAGATGAAGAAAAGTTTATCACCATCTTTGGAACACGAAGTGTGTCTCA
TTTGAGAAAGGTGTTTGACAAGTACATGACTATATCAGGATTTCAAATTGAGGAAACCATTGACCGCGAG
ACTTCTGGCAATTTAGAGCAACTACTCCTTGCTGTTGTGAAATCTATTCGAAGTATACCTGCCTACCTTG
CAGAGACCCTCTATTATGCTATGAAGGGAGCTGGGACAGATGATCATACCCTCATCAGAGTCATGGTTTC
CAGGAGTGAGATTGATCTGTTTAACATCAGGAAGGAGTTTAGGAAGAATTTTGCCACCTCTCTTTATTCC
ATGATTAAGGGAGATACATCTGGGGACTATAAGAAAGCTCTTCTGCTGCTCTCTGGAGAAGATGACTAAA
TCGAATTCCTGCCCGGGCGTTGTAATCATAGTCATAATCAATACTCCTGACTGCGTTAGCAATTTAACTG
TGATAAACTACCGCATTAAAGCTATTCGATGATAAGCTGTCAAACATGATAATTCTTGAAGACGAAAGGG
CCTAGGCTGATAAAACAGAATTTGCCTGGCGGCAGTAGCGCGGTGGTCCCACCTGACCCCATGCCGAACT
CAGAAGTGAAACGCCGTAGCGCCGATGGTAGTGTGGGGTCTCCCCATGCGAGAGTAGGGAACTGCCAGGC
ATCAAATAAAACGAAAGGCTCAGTCGAAAGACTGGGCCTTTCGTTTTATCTGTTGTTTGTCGGTGAACGC
TCTCCTGAGTAGGACAAATCCGCCGGGAGCGGATTTGAACGTTGCGAAGCAACGGCCCGGAGGGTGGCGG
GCAGGACGCCCGCCATAAACTGCCAGGCATCAAATTAAGCAGAAGGCCATCCTGACGGATGGCCTTTTTG
CGTTTCTACAAACTCTTTTGTTTATTTTTCTAAATACATTCAAATATGTATCCGCTGAGCAATAACTAGC
ATAACCCCTTGGGGCCTCTAAACGGGTCTTGAGGGGTTTTTTGCTGAAAGGAGGAACTATATCCGGATTG
GCGAATGGG
[124 nt withheld, positions 1900-2023]
C
[91 nt withheld, positions 2025-2115]
A
[49 nt withheld, positions 2117-2165]
CCTTTGACGTTGGAGTCCACGTTCTTT
[37 nt withheld, positions 2193-2229]
ACCCTATCTCGGTCTATTCTTTTGATTTATAAGGGATTTTGCCGATTTCGGCCTATTGGTTAAAAAATGA
GCTGATTTAACAAAAATTTAACGCGAATTTTAACAAAATATTAACGTTTACAATTTCTGGCGGCACGATG
GCATGAGATTATCAAAAAGGATCTTCACCTAGATCCTTTTAAATTAAAAATGAAGTTTTAAATCAATCTA
AAGTATATATGAGTAAACTTGGTCTGACAGTTACCAATGCTTAATCAGTGAGGCACCTATCTCAGCGATC
TGTCTATTTCGTTCATCCATAGTTGCCTGACTCCCCGTCGTGTAGATAACTACGATACGGGAGGGCTTAC
CATCTGGCCCCAGTGCTGCAATGATACCGCGAGACCCACGCTCACCGGCTCCAGATTTATCAGCAATAAA
CCAGCCAGCCGGAAGGGCCGAGCGCAGAAGTGGTCCTGCAACTTTATCCGCCTCCATCCAGTCTATTAAT
TGTTGCCGGGAAGCTAGAGTAAGTAGTTCGCCAGTTAATAGTTTGCGCAACGTTGTTGCCATTGCTACAG
GCATCGTGGTGTCACGCTCGTCGTTTGGTATGGCTTCATTCAGCTCCGGTTCCCAACGATCAAGGCGAGT
TACATGATCCCCCATGTTGTGCAAAAAAGCGGTTAGCTCCTTCGGTCCTCCGATCGTTGTCAGAAGTAAG
TTGGCCGCAGTGTTATCACTCATGGTTATGGCAGCACTGCATAATTCTCTTACTGTCATGCCATCCGTAA
GATGCTTTTCTGTGACTGGTGAGTACTCAACCAAGTCATTCTGAGAATAGTGTATGCGGCGACCGAGTTG
CTCTTGCCCGGCGTCAATACGGGATAATACCGCGCCACATAGCAGAACTTTAAAAGTGCTCATCATTGGA
AAACGTTCTTCGGGGCGAAAACTCTCAAGGATCTTACCGCTGTTGAGATCCAGTTCGATGTAACCCACTC
GTGCACCCAACTGATCTTCAGCATCTTTTACTTTCACCAGCGTTTCTGGGTGAGCAAAAACAGGAAGGCA
AAATGCCGCAAAAAAGGGAATAAGGGCGACACGGAAATGTTGAATACTCATACTCTTCCTTTTTCAATCA
TGACCAAAATCCCTTAACGTGAGTTTTCGTTCCACTGAGCGTCAGACCCCGTAGAAAAGATCAAAGGATC
TTCTTGAGATCCTTTTTTTCTGCGCGTAATCTGCTGCTTGCAAACAAAAAAACCACCGCTACCAGCGGTG
GTTTGTTTGCCGGATCAAGAGCTACCAACTCTTTTTCCGAAGGTAACTGGCTTCAGCAGAGCGCAGATAC
CAAATACTGTCCTTCTAGTGTAGCCGTAGTTAGGCCACCACTTCAAGAACTCTGTAGCACCGCCTACATA
CCTCGCTCTGCTAATCCTGTTACCAGTGGCTGCTGCCAGTGGCGATAAGTCGTGTCTTACCGGGTTGGAC
TCAAGACGATAGTTACCGGATAAGGCGCAGCGGTCGGGCTGAACGGGGGGTTCGTGCACACAGCCCAGCT
TGGAGCGAACGACCTACACCGAACTGAGATACCTACAGCGTGAGCTATGAGAAAGCGCCACGCTTCCCGA
AGGGAGAAAGGCGGACAGGTATCCGGTAAGCGGCAGGGTCGGAACAGGAGAGCGCACGAGGGAGCTTCCA
GGGGGAAACGCCTGGTATCTTTATAGTCCTGTCGGGTTTCGCCACCTCTGACTTGAGCGTCGATTTTTGT
GATGCTCGTCAGGGGGGCGGAGCCTATGGAAAAACGCCAGCAACGCGGCCTTTTTACGGTTCCTGGCCTT
TTGCTGGCCTTTTGCTCACATGTTCTTTCCTGCGTTATCCCCTGATTCTGTGGATAACCGTATTACCGCC
TTTGAGTGAGCTGATACCGCTCGCCGCAGCCGAACGACCGAGCGCAGCGAGTCAGTGAGCGAGGAAGCCG
GCGATAATGGCCTGCTTCTCGCCGAAACGTTTGGTGGCGGGACCAGTGACGAAGGCTTGAGCGAGGGCGT
GCAAGATTCCGAATACCGCAAGCGACAGGCCGATCATCGTCGCGCTCCAGCGAAAGCGGTCCTCGCCGAA
AATGACCCAGAGCGCTGCCGGCACCTGTCCTACGAGTTGCATGATAAAGAAGACAGTCATAAGTGCGGCG
ACGACCGGTGAATTGTGAGCGCTCACAATTCTCGTGACATCATAACGTCCCGCGAAAT
