>Addgene plasmid #19962 | pJ128 | addgene partial sequence | sequence record 25688 | T7 5'-TAATACGACTCACTATAGGG-3'
TGAGGNCATTCCCTCTGACTTCATTTCCATTCGCCATTCAGGCTGCGCAACTGTTGGGAAGGGCGATCGG
TACGGGCCTCTTCGCTATTACGCCAGCTTGCGAACGGTGGGTGCGCTGCAAGGCGATTAAGTTGGGTAAC
GCCAGGATTCTCCCAGTCACGACGTTGTAAAACGACGGCCAGCGAGAGATCTTGATTGGCTAGCAGAATA
ATTTTGTTTAACTTTAAGAAGGAGATATAGATATGGCGGGTGGTTGTGGTCACGCACAGGTTCTCAGAGG
CACTGTGACTGACTTCCCTGGATTTGATGAGCGGGCTGATGCAGAAACTCTTCGGAAGGCTATGAAAGGC
TTGGGCACAGATGAGGAGAGCATCCTGACTCTGTTGACATCCCGAAGTAATGCTCAGCGCCAGGAAATCT
CTGCAGCTTTTAAGACTCTGTTTGGCAGGGATCTTCTGGATGACCTGAAATCAGAACTAACTGGAAAATT
TGAAAAATTAATTGTGGCTCTGATGAAACCCTCTCGGCTTTATGATGCTTATGAACTGAAACATGCCTTG
AAGGGAGCTGGAACAAATGAAAAAGTACTGACAGAAATTATTGCTTCAAGGACACCTGAAGAACTGAGAG
CNATCAAACAAGTTTATGAAGAAGAATATGGCTCAAGCCTGGAAGATGACGTGGTGGCGNNNGTTTNNGA
CNCCNCANGGGAGTGNGTTTCCCCNTCANNNAAAAAACCNTGATGTGNATNGANANCCAANTNANAANTN
CCNGNTTNTNCNGNGGAAATTANTGGGAAAANAAAANTNNCCCCTNGACNAAGGTCTTTNAAAGGTNNAA
